>Addgene plasmid #16898 | ZP44 Wnt8 5' orf2 | addgene partial sequence | sequence record 22965 | T7 5'-TAATACGACTCACTATAGGG-3'
CGACGGTATCGATAAGCTTGATATCGAATTTCTAAACAATTCGTGGATGCGCTTGAGACTGGACAAGACG
CCCGAGCTGCAGTTAATCTTCATAATAATGAAGCTGGACGTTTGGCTGTAAAAGCGACAATGAAGAGGAT
TTGTAGATGTCATGGCATGTCAGAAAGTTGCACAATGCAGAATTCTCTCTCCAAAATCCACGTTGTCGCT
ACATCCTCCCCATAGCCAGCCACGACCCCCAAGTCTGCCGTTCCTCGAGCTGTCACACCCGCATTCGTTT
AGATCTCCAAGACTGCAGTTTCTGGTTAAAGTGTACATTACGCCGGCTGCGCTTATTGCATGGACAAATG
ATGACTCTCTTGTTGCACTTCTCAAGCCTTTGTGAGTAGAGAGTTGCAGAGCGGTGTCCGGGCAGTTCCA
CCTGTCCCATGCAAACTGGTGTTTGCACTCATGTATCCCACTCTGTGCCCCAACCCGCACACTATTTGCA
TAGGTAAGATAAGCCTTTGGCCCAGTTATCAGCAAATTGTTCATTGTCCAAGTGTGTCCAAGGATAGCTT
TGTCCCAAATAGGGAATAGAAAGGCCCAACGGCAGAAGTAAGCCATTATTTGGATCCACTAGTTCTAGAG
CGGCCGCCACCGCGGTGGAGCTCCAGCTTTTGTTCCCTTTAGTGAGGGTTAATTGCGCGCTTGGCGTAAT
CATGGTCATAGCTGTTTCCTGTGTGAAATTGTTATCCGCTCACAATTCCACACAACATACGAGCCGGAAG
CATAAAGTGTAAAGCCTGGGGTGCCTAATGAGTGAGCTAACTCACATTAATTGCGTTGCGCTCACTGCCC
GCTTTCCAGTCGGGAAACCTGTCGTGCCAGCTGCATTAATGAATCGGCCAACGCGCGGGGAGAGGCGGTT
TGCGTATTGGGCGCTCTTCCGCTTCCTCGCTCACTGACTCGCTGCGCTCGGTCGNN
