[The description below was written by a language model from this plasmid's Addgene catalogue record.]
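Description:
ZP44 Wnt8 5' orf2 is a small cloning and in vitro transcription plasmid built on pBluescript SK+, a roughly 3 kb high-copy phagemid backbone. It is propagated in standard E. coli cloning strains and selected with ampicillin. Although the catalogue classifies it as a bacterial expression vector, nothing in the record points to protein production. It serves as a template for making an RNA probe. No feature table accompanies the entry, so backbone elements such as the origin and the phage promoters flanking the polylinker can only be inferred from the named backbone and the depositor's notes.

The insert is a 588 bp PCR product from zebrafish (Danio rerio) wnt8, mapped to the wnt8a gene, and was ligated between the BamHI and EcoRI sites of the polylinker, both of which remain intact. The name suggests that the fragment covers the 5' portion of the second open reading frame of the wnt8 locus, but the record does not define its boundaries. According to the depositor, probe is made by linearising the plasmid with BamHI, at the 5' end of the insert, and transcribing with T7 RNA polymerase. Transcription therefore runs from the 3' side of the fragment back toward the cut site, which should yield a run-off transcript antisense to the wnt8 message. Such a riboprobe is typically used for in situ hybridisation to detect this transcript in zebrafish embryos, though the record does not name a specific application. It lists SP6 and T7 as the sequencing primers. pBluescript normally carries T3 and T7 promoters, so the SP6 entry may not match the backbone.
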