Addgene plasmid #16898: ZP44 Wnt8 5' orf2
Depositing lab: Randall Moon. Depositing organization: University of Washington.
Backbone
  Vector backbone: pBluescript SK+
  Backbone manufacturer: Stratagene
  Backbone size w/o insert (bp): 3000
  Vector type: Bacterial Expression
Growth in bacteria
  Bacterial resistance: Ampicillin, 100 μg/mL
  Growth temperature: 37°C
  Growth strain: DH5alpha
  Copy number: High Copy
Gene/Insert
  Gene/Insert name: wnt8 5'orf2 (alt name: wnt8)
  Species: D. rerio (zebrafish)
  Insert size (bp): 588
  Entrez Gene: wnt8a (a.k.a. wnt-8, wnt8, wnt8.1, wu:fa20e02, wu:fe05d07)
  Cloning method: Restriction Enzyme; 5′ cloning site BamHI (not destroyed); 3′ cloning site EcoRI (not destroyed)
  Sequencing primers: 5′ SP6; 3′ T7
Terms and licenses: Academic/Nonprofit Terms; Industry Terms: Not Available to Industry
Depositor comments: 588 bp PCR product ligated into BamHI and EcoRI cut pSK+. For probe: cut with BamHI, use T7 RNA polymerase.
How to cite: ZP44 Wnt8 5' orf2 was a gift from Randall Moon (Addgene plasmid # 16898 ; http://n2t.net/addgene:16898 ; RRID:Addgene_16898)
